Addgene plasmid #238789: SmBiT-CYBB (TK) Vector
Depositing lab: Promega Corporation.
Backbone
  Vector backbone: pFN35K SmBiT TK-neo Flexi(R) Vector
  Vector type: Mammalian Expression
  Selectable markers: Neomycin
Growth in bacteria
  Bacterial resistance: Kanamycin, 50 μg/mL
  Growth temperature: 37°C
  Growth strain: DH5alpha
  Copy number: Low Copy
Gene/Insert
  Gene/Insert name: CYBB
  Species: H. sapiens (human)
  Mutation: None
  Entrez Gene: CYBB (a.k.a. AMCBX2, CGD, CGDX, GP91-1, GP91-PHOX, GP91PHOX, IMD34, NOX2, p91-PHOX)
  Promoter: TK
  Tag / fusion protein: SmBiT (N terminal on backbone)
  Cloning method: Other
How to cite: SmBiT-CYBB (TK) Vector was a gift from Promega Corporation (Addgene plasmid # 238789 ; http://n2t.net/addgene:238789 ; RRID:Addgene_238789)
