[The description below was written by a language model from this plasmid's Addgene catalogue record and pLannotate feature annotations shown in this document.]
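Description:
SmBiT-CYBB (TK) Vector is a mammalian expression plasmid of about 5.8 kb built on Promega's pFN35K SmBiT TK-neo Flexi backbone. It expresses human CYBB (also called NOX2 or gp91-phox), without mutations, as a fusion with the SmBiT peptide at its N terminus. CYBB is the membrane-bound catalytic component of the phagocyte NADPH oxidase, which transfers electrons from cytoplasmic NADPH to extracellular oxygen to generate superoxide. Transcription is driven by the herpes simplex virus thymidine kinase (TK) promoter, a comparatively weak constitutive promoter that generally gives modest expression. An SV40 polyadenylation signal is annotated downstream of the insert. The feature table does not annotate SmBiT itself, but the gap between the promoter and the start of the CYBB coding region is consistent with a short backbone-encoded tag and linker. Small fragment hits after the insert (multiple cloning site, T7 terminator, SET1, large T antigen, M13 ori, bom, tnpA) look like backbone remnants rather than functional elements.

A single neo (nptII) gene serves for selection in both hosts. It sits behind tandem SV40 early and bacterial EM7 promoters and is followed by a synthetic poly(A) signal, so it gives kanamycin resistance in E. coli and neomycin-class (G418) selection in mammalian cells. Replication in bacteria relies on a ColE1/pUC-type origin, and a cer site helps keep the plasmid monomeric. The catalogue lists the plasmid as low copy, although the origin is annotated as a high-copy type.

SmBiT is the small fragment of the split NanoLuc (NanoBiT) luciferase and restores luminescence when brought close to the complementary LgBiT fragment. The record does not state a purpose, but such constructs are typically co-expressed with an LgBiT-tagged partner to monitor CYBB protein–protein interactions in live cells.
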