Features (pLannotate 1.2.2; 16 found; start..end, strand, type, name):
      2..753     +  promoter       HSV TK promoter: herpes simplex virus thymidine kinase promoter
    892..2601    +  CDS            CYBB: CY24B_HUMAN - Also known as NOX2. Experimental evidence at protein level: Swiss-Prot protein existence level 1. Critical component of the membrane-bound oxidase of phagocytes that generates superoxide. It is the terminal component of a respiratory chain that transfers single electrons from cytoplasmic NADPH across the plasma membrane to molecular oxygen on the exterior. Also functions as a voltage-gated proton channel that mediates the H(+) currents of resting phagocytes. It participates in the regulation of cellular pH and is blocked by zinc. From Homo sapiens (Human).
   2610..2665    +  misc_feature   MCS: pUC18/19 multiple cloning site
   2672..2721    +  CDS            SET1 (fragment): solubility-enhancement tag derived from T7 phage gene 10B
   2729..2748    +  terminator     T7 terminator (fragment): transcription terminator for bacteriophage T7 RNA polymerase
   2770..2891    -  polyA_signal   SV40 poly(A) signal: SV40 polyadenylation signal
   2914..2982    -  CDS            large T antigen (fragment): large T antigen from SV40 (simian virus 40)
   2987..3019    +  rep_origin     M13 ori (fragment): M13 bacteriophage origin of replication; arrow indicates direction of (+) strand synthesis
   3020..3071    -  misc_feature   bom (fragment): basis of mobility region from pBR322
   3136..3493    +  promoter       SV40 promoter: SV40 enhancer and early promoter
   3508..3555    +  promoter       EM7 promoter: synthetic bacterial promoter&nbsp
   3587..4378    +  CDS            neo: KKA2_KLEPN - Also known as kan, nptII. Experimental evidence at protein level: Swiss-Prot protein existence level 1. Resistance to kanamycin, neomycin, paromomycin, ribostamycin, butirosin and gentamicin B. From Klebsiella pneumoniae.
   4445..4493    +  polyA_signal   poly(A) signal: synthetic polyadenylation signal
   4514..4603    -  CDS            tnpA (fragment): TN5P_ECOLX - Also known as tnp. Experimental evidence at protein level: Swiss-Prot protein existence level 1. Mediates transposition of transposon Tn5 by a 'cut and paste' mechanism. First, the monomeric transposase binds the 19 bp inverted DNA repeats flanking the transposon. Then, dimerization of the DNA- bound transposase creates a synaptic DNA complex. After nicking of the first DNA strand, excision of the transposon proceeds through a series of intermediates. The transposase then mediates the insertion of the transposon at a new site by strand transfer. The activity of the wild- type tran
   4732..5320    -  rep_origin     ori: high-copy-number ColE1/pMB1/pBR322/pUC origin of replication
   5436..5719    +  misc_feature   cer region: ColE1-derived recombination site that helps to maintain plasmids as monomers
>Addgene plasmid #238789 | SmBiT-CYBB (TK) Vector | addgene full sequence | sequence record 479824 | Addgene NGS Result
AAATGAGTCTTCGGACCTCGCGGGGGCCGCTTAAGCGGTGGTTAGGGTTTGTCTGACGCGGGGGGAGGGG
GAAGGAACGAAACACTCTCATTCGGAGGCGGCTCGGGGTTTGGTCTTGGTGGCCACGGGCACGCAGAAGA
GCGCCGCGATCCTCTTAAGCACCCCCCCGCCCTCCGTGGAGGCGGGGGTTTGGTCGGCGGGTGGTAACTG
GCGGGCCGCTGACTCGGGCGGGTCGCGCGCCCCAGAGTGTGACCTTTTCGGTCTGCTCGCAGACCCCCGG
GCGGCGCCGCCGCGGCGGCGACGGGCTCGCTGGGTCCTAGGCTCCATGGGGACCGTATACGTGGACAGGC
TCTGGAGCATCCGCACGACTGCGGTGATATTACCGGAGACCTTCTGCGGGACGAGCCGGGTCACGCGGCT
GACGCGGAGCGTCCGTTGGGCGACAAACACCAGGACGGGGCACAGGTACACTATCTTGTCACCCGGAGGC
GCGAGGGACTGCAGGAGCTTCAGGGAGTGGCGCAGCTGCTTCATCCCCGTGGCCCGTTGCTCGCGTTTGC
TGGCGGTGTCCCCGGAAGAAATATATTTGCATGTCTTTAGTTCTATGATGACACAAACCCCGCCCAGCGT
CTTGTCATTGGCGAAGTCGAACACGCAGATGCAGTCGGGGCGGCGCGGTCCCAGGTCCACTTCGCATATT
AAGGTGACGCGTGTGGCCTCGAACACCGAGCGACCCTGCAGCGACCCGCTTAAAAGCTTGGCAATCCGGT
ACTGTTGGTAAAGCCACCGCTAGCGCTCACCATGGTGACCGGCTACCGGCTGTTCGAGGAGATTCTCGGG
AGCTCCGGTGGTGGCGGGAGCGGAGGTGGAGGCTCGAGCGGTGCGATCGCCATGGGGAACTGGGCTGTGA
ATGAGGGGCTCTCCATTTTTGTCATTCTGGTTTGGCTGGGGTTGAACGTCTTCCTCTTTGTCTGGTATTA
CCGGGTTTATGATATTCCACCTAAGTTCTTTTACACAAGAAAACTTCTTGGGTCAGCACTGGCACTGGCC
AGGGCCCCTGCAGCCTGCCTGAATTTCAACTGCATGCTGATTCTCTTGCCAGTCTGTCGAAATCTGCTGT
CCTTCCTCAGGGGTTCCAGTGCGTGCTGCTCAACAAGAGTTCGAAGACAACTGGACAGGAATCTCACCTT
TCATAAAATGGTGGCATGGATGATTGCACTTCACTCTGCGATTCACACCATTGCACATCTATTTAATGTG
GAATGGTGTGTGAATGCCCGAGTCAATAATTCTGATCCTTATTCAGTAGCACTCTCTGAACTTGGAGACA
GGCAAAATGAAAGTTATCTCAATTTTGCTCGAAAGAGAATAAAGAACCCTGAAGGAGGCCTGTACCTGGC
TGTGACCCTGTTGGCAGGCATCACTGGAGTTGTCATCACGCTGTGCCTCATATTAATTATCACTTCCTCC
ACCAAAACCATCCGGAGGTCTTACTTTGAAGTCTTTTGGTACACACATCATCTCTTTGTGATCTTCTTCA
TTGGCCTTGCCATCCATGGAGCTGAACGAATTGTACGTGGGCAGACCGCAGAGAGTTTGGCTGTGCATAA
TATAACAGTTTGTGAACAAAAAATCTCAGAATGGGGAAAAATAAAGGAATGCCCAATCCCTCAGTTTGCT
GGAAACCCTCCTATGACTTGGAAATGGATAGTGGGTCCCATGTTTCTGTATCTCTGTGAGAGGTTGGTGC
GGTTTTGGCGATCTCAACAGAAGGTGGTCATCACCAAGGTGGTCACTCACCCTTTCAAAACCATCGAGCT
ACAGATGAAGAAGAAGGGGTTCAAAATGGAAGTGGGACAATACATTTTTGTCAAGTGCCCAAAGGTGTCC
AAGCTGGAGTGGCACCCTTTTACACTGACATCCGCCCCTGAGGAAGACTTCTTTAGTATCCATATCCGCA
TCGTTGGGGACTGGACAGAGGGGCTGTTCAATGCTTGTGGCTGTGATAAGCAGGAGTTTCAAGATGCGTG
GAAACTACCTAAGATAGCGGTTGATGGGCCCTTTGGCACTGCCAGTGAAGATGTGTTCAGCTATGAGGTG
GTGATGTTAGTGGGAGCAGGGATTGGGGTCACACCCTTCGCATCCATTCTCAAGTCAGTCTGGTACAAAT
ATTGCAATAACGCCACCAATCTGAAGCTCAAAAAGATCTACTTCTACTGGCTGTGCCGGGACACACATGC
CTTTGAGTGGTTTGCAGATCTGCTGCAACTGCTGGAGAGCCAGATGCAGGAAAGGAACAATGCCGGCTTC
CTCAGCTACAACATCTACCTCACTGGCTGGGATGAGTCTCAGGCCAATCACTTTGCTGTGCACCATGATG
AGGAGAAAGATGTGATCACAGGCCTGAAACAAAAGACTTTGTATGGACGGCCCAACTGGGATAATGAATT
CAAGACAATTGCAAGTCAACACCCTAATACCAGAATAGGAGTTTTCCTCTGTGGACCTGAAGCCTTGGCT
GAAACCCTGAGTAAACAAAGCATCTCCAACTCTGAGTCTGGCCCTCGGGGAGTGCATTTCATTTTCAACA
AGGAAAACTTCGTTTAAACGAATTCGGGCTCGGTACCCGGGGATCCTCTAGAGTCGACCTGCAGGCATGC
AAGCTGATCCGGCTGCTAACAAAGCCCGAAAGGAAGCTGAGTTGGCTGCTGCCACCGCTGAGCAATAACT
AGCATAACCCCTTGGGGCGGCCGCTTCGAGCAGACATGATAAGATACATTGATGAGTTTGGACAAACCAC
AACTAGAATGCAGTGAAAAAAATGCTTTATTTGTGAAATTTGTGATGCTATTGCTTTATTTGTAACCATT
ATAAGCTGCAATAAACAAGTTAACAACAACAATTGCATTCATTTTATGTTTCAGGTTCAGGGGGAGATGT
GGGAGGTTTTTTTAAGCAAGTAAAACCTCTACAAATGTGGTAAAATCGAATTTTAACAAAATATTAACGC
TTACAATTTCCTGATGCGGTATTTTCTCCTTACGCATCTGTGCGGTATTTCACACCGCATACGCGGATCT
GCGCAGCACCATGGCCTGAAATAACCTCTGAAAGAGGAACTTGGTTAGGTACCTTCTGAGGCGGAAAGAA
CCAGCTGTGGAATGTGTGTCAGTTAGGGTGTGGAAAGTCCCCAGGCTCCCCAGCAGGCAGAAGTATGCAA
AGCATGCATCTCAATTAGTCAGCAACCAGGTGTGGAAAGTCCCCAGGCTCCCCAGCAGGCAGAAGTATGC
AAAGCATGCATCTCAATTAGTCAGCAACCATAGTCCCGCCCCTAACTCCGCCCATCCCGCCCCTAACTCC
GCCCAGTTCCGCCCATTCTCCGCCCCATGGCTGACTAATTTTTTTTATTTATGCAGAGGCCGAGGCCGCC
TCGGCCTCTGAGCTATTCCAGAAGTAGTGAGGAGGCTTTTTTGGAGGCCTAGGCTTTTGCAAAAAGCTTA
ATTAACTGTTGACAATTAATCATCGGCATAGTATATCGGCATAGTATAATACGACAAGGTGAGGAACTAA
ACCCAGGAGGCAGATCATGATTGAACAAGATGGATTGCACGCAGGTTCTCCGGCCGCTTGGGTGGAGAGG
CTATTCGGCTATGACTGGGCACAACAGACAATCGGCTGCTCTGATGCCGCCGTGTTCCGGCTGTCAGCGC
AGGGGCGCCCGGTTCTTTTTGTCAAGACCGACCTGTCCGGTGCCCTGAATGAACTGCAGGACGAGGCAGC
GCGGCTATCGTGGCTGGCCACGACGGGCGTTCCTTGCGCAGCTGTGCTCGACGTTGTCACTGAAGCGGGA
AGGGACTGGCTGCTATTGGGCGAAGTGCCGGGGCAGGATCTCCTGTCATCTCACCTTGCTCCTGCCGAGA
AAGTATCCATCATGGCTGATGCAATGCGGCGGCTGCATACGCTTGATCCGGCTACCTGCCCATTCGACCA
CCAAGCGAAACATCGCATCGAGCGAGCACGTACTCGGATGGAAGCCGGTCTTGTCGATCAGGATGATCTG
GACGAAGAGCATCAGGGGCTCGCGCCAGCCGAACTGTTCGCCAGGCTCAAGGCGCGCATGCCCGACGGCG
AGGATCTCGTCGTGACCCATGGCGATGCCTGCTTGCCGAATATCATGGTGGAAAATGGCCGCTTTTCTGG
ATTCATCGACTGTGGCCGGCTGGGTGTGGCGGACCGCTATCAGGACATAGCGTTGGCTACCCGTGATATT
GCTGAAGAGCTTGGCGGCGAATGGGCTGACCGCTTCCTCGTGCTTTACGGTATCGCCGCTCCCGATTCGC
AGCGCATCGCCTTCTATCGCCTTCTTGACGAGTTCTTCTGAGCGGGACTCTGGGGTTCGAAATGACCGAC
CAAGCGACGCCCAACCTGCCATCACGATGGCCGCAATAAAATATCTTTATTTTCATTACATCTGTGTGTT
GGTTTTTTGTGTGAATCGATAGCGATAAGGATCCTCTTTGCGCTTGCGTTTTCCCTTGTCCAGATAGCCC
AGTAGCTGACATTCATCCGGGGTCAGCACCGTTTCTGCGGACTGGCTTTCTACCCGGTATCAGCTCACTC
AAAGGCGGTAATACGGTTATCCACAGAATCAGGGGATAACGCAGGAAAGAACATGTGAGCAAAAGGCCAG
CAAAAGGCCAGGAACCGTAAAAAGGCCGCGTTGCTGGCGTTTTTCCATAGGCTCCGCCCCCCTGACGAGC
ATCACAAAAATCGACGCTCAAGTCAGAGGTGGCGAAACCCGACAGGACTATAAAGATACCAGGCGTTTCC
CCCTGGAAGCTCCCTCGTGCGCTCTCCTGTTCCGACCCTGCCGCTTACCGGATACCTGTCCGCCTTTCTC
CCTTCGGGAAGCGTGGCGCTTTCTCATAGCTCACGCTGTAGGTATCTCAGTTCGGTGTAGGTCGTTCGCT
CCAAGCTGGGCTGTGTGCACGAACCCCCCGTTCAGCCCGACCGCTGCGCCTTATCCGGTAACTATCGTCT
TGAGTCCAACCCGGTAAGACACGACTTATCGCCACTGGCAGCAGCCACTGGTAACAGGATTAGCAGAGCG
AGGTATGTAGGCGGTGCTACAGAGTTCTTGAAGTGGTGGCCTAACTACGGCTACACTAGAAGGACAGTAT
TTGGTATCTGCGCTCTGCTGAAGCCAGTTACCTTCGGAAAAAGAGTTGGTAGCTCTTGATCCGGCAAACA
AACCACCGCTGGTAGCGGTGGTTTTTTTGTTTGCAAGCAGCAGATTACGCGCAGAAAAAAAGGATTTCAA
GAAGATCCTTTGATCTTTTCTACGGGGTCTGACGCTCAGTGGAACGAAAACTCACGTTAAGGGATTTTGG
TCATGAGATTATCAAAAAGGATCTTCACCTAGATCCTTTTATAGTCCGGAAATACAGGAACGCACGCTGG
ATGGCCCTTCGCTGGGATGGTGAAACCATGAAAAATGGCAGCTTCAGTGGATTAAGTGGGGGTAATGTGG
CCTGTACCCTCTGGTTGCATAGGTATTCATACGGTTAAAATTTATCAGGCGCGATTGCGGCAGTTTTTCG
GGTGGTTTGTTGCCATTTTTACCTGTCTGCTGCCGTGATCGCGCTGAACGCGTTTTAGCGGTGCGTACAA
TTAAGGGATTATGGTAAATCCACTTACTGTCTGCCCTCGTAGCCATCGAGATAAACCGCAGTACTCCGGC
CACGATGCGTCCGGCGTAGAGGATCGAGATCT
